>Addgene plasmid #161664 | IDG_CLCN6_OE_1 | addgene full sequence | sequence record 319648 | Addgene NGS Result
CGTTACATAACTTACGGTAAATGGCCCGCCTGGCTGACCGCCCAACGACCCCCGCCCATTGACGTCAATA
ATGACGTATGTTCCCATAGTAACGCCAATAGGGACTTTCCATTGACGTCAATGGGTGGAGTATTTACGGT
AAACTGCCCACTTGGCAGTACATCAAGTGTATCATATGCCAAGTACGCCCCCTATTGACGTCAATGACGG
TAAATGGCCCGCCTGGCATTATGCCCAGTACATGACCTTATGGGACTTTCCTACTTGGCAGTACATCTAC
GTATTAGTCATCGCTATTACCATGGTGATGCGGTTTTGGCAGTACATCAATGGGCGTGGATAGCGGTTTG
ACTCACGGGGATTTCCAAGTCTCCACCCCATTGACGTCAATGGGAGTTTGTTTTGGCACCAAAATCAACG
GGACTTTCCAAAATGTCGTAACAACTCCGCCCCATTGACGCAAATGGGCGGTAGGCGTGTACGGTGGGAG
GTCTATATAAGCAGAGCTCTCTGGCTAACTGTCGGGATCAACAAGTTTGTACAAAAAAGTTGGCACCATG
GCGGGGTGCAGGGGGTCTCTGTGCTGCTGCTGCAGGTGGTGCTGCTGCTGCGGTGAGCGTGAGACCCGCA
CCCCCGAGGAGCTGACCATCCTTGGAGAAACACAGGAGGAGGAGGATGAGATTCTTCCAAGGAAAGACTA
TGAGAGTTTGGATTATGATCGCTGTATCAATGACCCTTACCTGGAAGTTTTGGAGACCATGGATAATAAG
AAAGGTCGAAGATATGAGGCGGTGAAGTGGATGGTGGTGTTTGCCATTGGAGTCTGCACTGGCCTGGTGG
GTCTCTTTGTGGACTTTTTTGTGCGACTCTTCACCCAACTCAAGTTCGGAGTGGTACAGACATCGGTGGA
GGAGTGCAGCCAGAAAGGCTGCCTCGCTCTGTCTCTCCTTGAACTCCTGGGTTTTAACCTCACCTTTGTC
TTCCTGGCAAGCCTCCTTGTTCTCATTGAGCCGGTGGCAGCAGGTTCCGGGATACCCGAGGTCAAATGCT
ATCTGAATGGCGTAAAGGTGCCAGGAATCGTCCGTCTCCGGACCCTGCTCTGCAAGGTCCTTGGAGTGCT
GTTCAGTGTGGCTGGAGGGCTCTTCGTGGGGAAGGAAGGCCCCATGATCCACAGTGGTTCGGTGGTGGGA
GCTGGCCTCCCTCAGTTTCAGAGCATCTCCTTACGGAAGATCCAGTTTAACTTCCCCTATTTCCGAAGCG
ACAGAGACAAGAGAGACTTTGTATCAGCAGGAGCGGCTGCTGGAGTTGCTGCAGCTTTCGGGGCGCCAAT
CGGGGGTACCTTGTTCAGTCTAGAGGAGGGTTCGTCCTTCTGGAACCAAGGGCTCACGTGGAAAGTGCTC
TTTTGTTCCATGTCTGCCACCTTCACCCTCAACTTCTTCCATTCTGGGATTCAGTTTGGAAGCTGGGGTT
CCTTCCAGCTCCCTGGATTGCTGAACTTTGGCGAGTTTAAGTGCTCTGACTCTGATAAAAAATGTCATCT
CTGGACAGCTATGGATTTGGGTTTCTTCGTCGTGATGGGGGTCATTGGGGGCCTCCTGGGAGCCACATTC
AACTGTCTGAACAAGAGGCTTGCAAAGTACCGTATGCGAAACGTGCACCCGAAACCTAAGCTCGTCAGAG
TCTTAGAGAGCCTCCTTGTGTCTCTGGTAACCACCGTGGTGGTGTTTGTGGCCTCGATGGTGTTAGGAGA
ATGCCGACAGATGTCCTCTTCGAGTCAAATCGGTAATGACTCATTCCAGCTCCAGGTCACAGAAGATGTG
AATTCAAGTATCAAGACATTTTTTTGTCCCAATGATACCTACAATGACATGGCCACACTCTTCTTCAACC
CGCAGGAGTCTGCCATCCTCCAGCTCTTCCACCAGGATGGTACTTTCAGCCCCGTCACTCTGGCCTTGTT
CTTCGTTCTCTATTTCTTGCTTGCATGTTGGACTTACGGCATTTCTGTTCCAAGTGGCCTTTTTGTGCCT
TCTCTGCTGTGTGGAGCTGCTTTTGGACGTTTAGTTGCCAATGTCCTAAAAAGCTACATTGGATTGGGCC
ACATCTATTCGGGGACCTTTGCCCTGATTGGTGCAGCGGCTTTCTTGGGCGGGGTGGTCCGCATGACCAT
CAGCCTCACGGTCATCCTGATCGAGTCCACCAATGAGATCACCTACGGGCTCCCCATCATGGTCACACTG
ATGGTGGCCAAATGGACAGGGGACTTTTTCAATAAGGGCATTTATGATATCCACGTGGGCCTGCGAGGCG
TGCCGCTTCTGGAATGGGAGACAGAGGTGGAAATGGACAAGCTGAGAGCCAGCGACATCATGGAGCCCAA
CCTGACCTACGTCTACCCGCACACCCGCATCCAGTCTCTGGTGAGCATCCTGCGCACCACGGTCCACCAT
GCCTTCCCGGTGGTCACAGAGAACCGCGGTAACGAGAAGGAGTTCATGAAGGGCAACCAGCTCATCAGCA
ACAACATCAAGTTCAAGAAATCCAGCATCCTCACCCGGGCTGGCGAGCAGCGCAAACGGAGCCAGTCCAT
GAAGTCCTACCCATCCAGCGAGCTACGGAACATGTGTGATGAGCACATCGCCTCTGAGGAGCCAGCCGAG
AAGGAGGACCTCCTGCAGCAGATGCTGGAAAGGAGATACACTCCCTACCCCAACCTATACCCTGACCAGT
CCCCAAGTGAAGACTGGACCATGGAGGAGCGGTTCCGCCCTCTGACCTTCCACGGCCTGATCCTTCGGTC
GCAGCTTGTCACCCTGCTTGTCCGAGGAGTTTGTTACTCTGAAAGCCAGTCGAGCGCCAGCCAGCCGCGC
CTCTCCTATGCCGAGATGGCCGAGGACTACCCGCGGTACCCCGACATCCACGACCTGGACCTGACGCTGC
TCAACCCGCGCATGATCGTGGATGTCACCCCATACATGAACCCTTCGCCTTTCACCGTCTCGCCCAACAC
CCACGTCTCCCAAGTCTTCAACCTGTTCAGAACGATGGGCCTGCGCCACCTGCCCGTGGTGAACGCTGTG
GGAGAGATCGTGGGGATCATCACACGGCACAACCTCACCTATGAATTTCTGCAGGCCCGGCTGAGGCAGC
ACTACCAGACCATCTTGCCAACTTTCTTGTACAAAGTGGTTGGTAAGCCTATCCCTAACCCTCTCCTCGG
TCTCGATTCTACGTAGTAATGAGCTAGCGCTAACCGGTGGCGCGTTAAGTCGACAATCAACCTCTGGATT
ACAAAATTTGTGAAAGATTGACTGGTATTCTTAACTATGTTGCTCCTTTTACGCTATGTGGATACGCTGC
TTTAATGCCTTTGTATCATGCTATTGCTTCCCGTATGGCTTTCATTTTCTCCTCCTTGTATAAATCCTGG
TTGCTGTCTCTTTATGAGGAGTTGTGGCCCGTTGTCAGGCAACGTGGCGTGGTGTGCACTGTGTTTGCTG
ACGCAACCCCCACTGGTTGGGGCATTGCCACCACCTGTCAGCTCCTTTCCGGGACTTTCGCTTTCCCCCT
CCCTATTGCCACGGCGGAACTCATCGCCGCCTGCCTTGCCCGCTGCTGGACAGGGGCTCGGCTGTTGGGC
ACTGACAATTCCGTGGTGTTGTCGGGGAAATCATCGTCCTTTCCTTGGCTGCTCGCCTGTGTTGCCACCT
GGATTCTGCGCGGGACGTCCTTCTGCTACGTCCCTTCGGCCCTCAATCCAGCGGACCTTCCTTCCCGCGG
CCTGCTGCCGGCTCTGCGGCCTCTTCCGCGTCTTCGCCTTCGCCCTCAGACGAGTCGGATCTCCCTTTGG
GCCGCCTCCCCGCGTCGACTTTAAGACCAATGACTTACAAGGCAGCTGTAGATCTTAGCCACTTTTTAAA
AGAAAAGGGGGGACTGGAAGGGCTAATTCACTCCCAACGAAGACAAGATCTGCTTTTTGCTTGTACTGGG
TCTCTCTGGTTAGACCAGATCTGAGCCTGGGAGCTCTCTGGCTAACTAGGGAACCCACTGCTTAAGCCTC
AATAAAGCTTGCCTTGAGTGCTTCAAGTAGTGTGTGCCCGTCTGTTGTGTGACTCTGGTAACTAGAGATC
CCTCAGACCCTTTTAGTCAGTGTGGAAAATCTCTAGCAGTACGTATAGTAGTTCATGTCATCTTATTATT
CAGTATTTATAACTTGCAAAGAAATGAATATCAGAGAGTGAGAGGAACTTGTTTATTGCAGCTTATAATG
GTTACAAATAAAGCAATAGCATCACAAATTTCACAAATAAAGCATTTTTTTCACTGCATTCTAGTTGTGG
TTTGTCCAAACTCATCAATGTATCTTATCATGTCTGGCTCTAGCTATCCCGCCCCTAACTCCGCCCATCC
CGCCCCTAACTCCGCCCAGTTCCGCCCATTCTCCGCCCCATGGCTGACTAATTTTTTTTATTTATGCAGA
GGCCGAGGCCGCCTCGGCCTCTGAGCTATTCCAGAAGTAGTGAGGAGGCTTTTTTGGAGGCCTAGGGACG
TACCCAATTCGCCCTATAGTGAGTCGTATTACGCGCGCTCACTGGCCGTCGTTTTACAACGTCGTGACTG
GGAAAACCCTGGCGTTACCCAACTTAATCGCCTTGCAGCACATCCCCCTTTCGCCAGCTGGCGTAATAGC
GAAGAGGCCCGCACCGATCGCCCTTCCCAACAGTTGCGCAGCCTGAATGGCGAATGGG
[124 nt withheld, positions 4749-4872]
C
[91 nt withheld, positions 4874-4964]
A
[49 nt withheld, positions 4966-5014]
CCTTTGACGTTGGAGTCCACGTTCTTT
[37 nt withheld, positions 5042-5078]
ACCCTATCTCGGTCTATTCTTTTGATTTATAAGGGATTTTGCCGATTTCGGCCTATTGGTTAAAAAATGA
GCTGATTTAACAAAAATTTAACGCGAATTTTAACAAAATATTAACGCTTACAATTTAGGTGGCACTTTTC
GGGGAAATGTGCGCGGAACCCCTATTTGTTTATTTTTCTAAATACATTCAAATATGTATCCGCTCATGAG
ACAATAACCCTGATAAATGCTTCAATAATATTGAAAAAGGAAGAGTATGAGTATTCAACATTTCCGTGTC
GCCCTTATTCCCTTTTTTGCGGCATTTTGCCTTCCTGTTTTTGCTCACCCAGAAACGCTGGTGAAAGTAA
AAGATGCTGAAGATCAGTTGGGTGCACGAGTGGGTTACATCGAACTGGATCTCAACAGCGGTAAGATCCT
TGAGAGTTTTCGCCCCGAAGAACGTTTTCCAATGATGAGCACTTTTAAAGTTCTGCTATGTGGCGCGGTA
TTATCCCGTATTGACGCCGGGCAAGAGCAACTCGGTCGCCGCATACACTATTCTCAGAATGACTTGGTTG
AGTACTCACCAGTCACAGAAAAGCATCTTACGGATGGCATGACAGTAAGAGAATTATGCAGTGCTGCCAT
AACCATGAGTGATAACACTGCGGCCAACTTACTTCTGACAACGATCGGAGGACCGAAGGAGCTAACCGCT
TTTTTGCACAACATGGGGGATCATGTAACTCGCCTTGATCGTTGGGAACCGGAGCTGAATGAAGCCATAC
CAAACGACGAGCGTGACACCACGATGCCTGTAGCAATGGCAACAACGTTGCGCAAACTATTAACTGGCGA
ACTACTTACTCTAGCTTCCCGGCAACAATTAATAGACTGGATGGAGGCGGATAAAGTTGCAGGACCACTT
CTGCGCTCGGCCCTTCCGGCTGGCTGGTTTATTGCTGATAAATCTGGAGCCGGTGAGCGTGGGTCTCGCG
GTATCATTGCAGCACTGGGGCCAGATGGTAAGCCCTCCCGTATCGTAGTTATCTACACGACGGGGAGTCA
GGCAACTATGGATGAACGAAATAGACAGATCGCTGAGATAGGTGCCTCACTGATTAAGCATTGGTAACTG
TCAGACCAAGTTTACTCATATATACTTTAGATTGATTTAAAACTTCATTTTTAATTTAAAAGGATCTAGG
TGAAGATCCTTTTTGATAATCTCATGACCAAAATCCCTTAACGTGAGTTTTCGTTCCACTGAGCGTCAGA
CCCCGTAGAAAAGATCAAAGGATCTTCTTGAGATCCTTTTTTTCTGCGCGTAATCTGCTGCTTGCAAACA
AAAAAACCACCGCTACCAGCGGTGGTTTGTTTGCCGGATCAAGAGCTACCAACTCTTTTTCCGAAGGTAA
CTGGCTTCAGCAGAGCGCAGATACCAAATACTGTTCTTCTAGTGTAGCCGTAGTTAGGCCACCACTTCAA
GAACTCTGTAGCACCGCCTACATACCTCGCTCTGCTAATCCTGTTACCAGTGGCTGCTGCCAGTGGCGAT
AAGTCGTGTCTTACCGGGTTGGACTCAAGACGATAGTTACCGGATAAGGCGCAGCGGTCGGGCTGAACGG
GGGGTTCGTGCACACAGCCCAGCTTGGAGCGAACGACCTACACCGAACTGAGATACCTACAGCGTGAGCT
ATGAGAAAGCGCCACGCTTCCCGAAGGGAGAAAGGCGGACAGGTATCCGGTAAGCGGCAGGGTCGGAACA
GGAGAGCGCACGAGGGAGCTTCCAGGGGGAAACGCCTGGTATCTTTATAGTCCTGTCGGGTTTCGCCACC
TCTGACTTGAGCGTCGATTTTTGTGATGCTCGTCAGGGGGGCGGAGCCTATGGAAAAACGCCAGCAACGC
GGCCTTTTTACGGTTCCTGGCCTTTTGCTGGCCTTTTGCTCACATGTTCTTTCCTGCGTTATCCCCTGAT
TCTGTGGATAACCGTATTACCGCCTTTGAGTGAGCTGATACCGCTCGCCGCAGCCGAACGACCGAGCGCA
GCGAGTCAGTGAGCGAGGAAGCGGAAGAGCGCCCAATACGCAAACCGCCTCTCCCCGCGCGTTGGCCGAT
TCATTAATGCAGCTGGCACGACAGGTTTCCCGACTGGAAAGCGGGCAGTGAGCGCAACGCAATTAATGTG
AGTTAGCTCACTCATTAGGCACCCCAGGCTTTACACTTTATGCTTCCGGCTCGTATGTTGTGTGGAATTG
TGAGCGGATAACAATTTCACACAGGAAACAGCTATGACCATGATTACGCCAAGCGCGCAATTAACCCTCA
CTAAAGGGAACAAAAGCTGGAGCTGCAAGCTTAATGTAGTCTTATGCAATACTCTTGTAGTCTTGCAACA
TGGTAACGATGAGTTAGCAACATGCCTTACAAGGAGAGAAAAAGCACCGTGCATGCCGATTGGTGGAAGT
AAGGTGGTACGATCGTGCCTTATTAGGAAGGCAACAGACGGGTCTGACATGGATTGGACGAACCACTGAA
TTGCCGCATTGCAGAGATATTGTATTTAAGTGCCTAGCTCGATACATAAACGGGTCTCTCTGGTTAGACC
AGATCTGAGCCTGGGAGCTCTCTGGCTAACTAGGGAACCCACTGCTTAAGCCTCAATAAAGCTTGCCTTG
AGTGCTTCAAGTAGTGTGTGCCCGTCTGTTGTGTGACTCTGGTAACTAGAGATCCCTCAGACCCTTTTAG
TCAGTGTGGAAAATCTCTAGCAGTGGCGCCCGAACAGGGACTTGAAAGCGAAAGGGAAACCAGAGGAGCT
CTCTCGACGCAGGACTCGGCTTGCTGAAGCGCGCACGGCAAGAGGCGAGGGGCGGCGACTGGTGAGTACG
CCAAAAATTTTGACTAGCGGAGGCTAGAAGGAGAGAGATGGGTGCGAGAGCGTCAGTATTAAGCGGGGGA
GAATTAGATCGCGATGGGAAAAAATTCGGTTAAGGCCAGGGGGAAAGAAAAAATATAAATTAAAACATAT
AGTATGGGCAAGCAGGGAGCTAGAACGATTCGCAGTTAATCCTGGCCTGTTAGAAACATCAGAAGGCTGT
AGACAAATACTGGGACAGCTACAACCATCCCTTCAGACAGGATCAGAAGAACTTAGATCATTATATAATA
CAGTAGCAACCCTCTATTGTGTGCATCAAAGGATAGAGATAAAAGACACCAAGGAAGCTTTAGACAAGAT
AGAGGAAGAGCAAAACAAAAGTAAGACCACCGCACAGCAAGCGGCCGCTGATCTTCAGACCTGGAGGAGG
AGATATGAGGGACAATTGGAGAAGTGAATTATATAAATATAAAGTAGTAAAAATTGAACCATTAGGAGTA
GCACCCACCAAGGCAAAGAGAAGAGTGGTGCAGAGAGAAAAAAGAGCAGTGGGAATAGGAGCTTTGTTCC
TTGGGTTCTTGGGAGCAGCAGGAAGCACTATGGGCGCAGCGTCAATGACGCTGACGGTACAGGCCAGACA
ATTATTGTCTGGTATAGTGCAGCAGCAGAACAATTTGCTGAGGGCTATTGAGGCGCAACAGCATCTGTTG
CAACTCACAGTCTGGGGCATCAAGCAGCTCCAGGCAAGAATCCTGGCTGTGGAAAGATACCTAAAGGATC
AACAGCTCCTGGGGATTTGGGGTTGCTCTGGAAAACTCATTTGCACCACTGCTGTGCCTTGGAATGCTAG
TTGGAGTAATAAATCTCTGGAACAGATTTGGAATCACACGACCTGGATGGAGTGGGACAGAGAAATTAAC
AATTACACAAGCTTAATACACTCCTTAATTGAAGAATCGCAAAACCAGCAAGAAAAGAATGAACAAGAAT
TATTGGAATTAGATAAATGGGCAAGTTTGTGGAATTGGTTTAACATAACAAATTGGCTGTGGTATATAAA
ATTATTCATAATGATAGTAGGAGGCTTGGTAGGTTTAAGAATAGTTTTTGCTGTACTTTCTATAGTGAAT
AGAGTTAGGCAGGGATATTCACCATTATCGTTTCAGACCCACCTCCCAACCCCGAGGGGACCCTTGCGCC
TTTTCCAAGGCAGCCCTGGGTTTGCGCAGGGACGCGGCTGCTCTGGGCGTGGTTCCGGGAAACGCAGCGG
CGCCGACCCTGGGTCTCGCACATTCTTCACGTCCGTTCGCAGCGTCACCCGGATCTTCGCCGCTACCCTT
GTGGGCCCCCCGGCGACGCTTCCTGCTCCGCCCCTAAGTCGGGAAGGTTCCTTGCGGTTCGCGGCGTGCC
GGACGTGACAAACGGAAGCCGCACGTCTCACTAGTACCCTCGCAGACGGACAGCGCCAGGGAGCAATGGC
AGCGCGCCGACCGCGATGGGCTGTGGCCAATAGCGGCTGCTCAGCAGGGCGCGCCGAGAGCAGCGGCCGG
GAAGGGGCGGTGCGGGAGGCGGGGTGTGGGGCGGTAGTGTGGGCCCTGTTCCTGCCCGCGCGGTGTTCCG
CATTCTGCAAGCCTCCGGAGCGCACGTCGGCAGTCGGCTCCCTCGTTGACCGAATCACCGACCTCTCTCC
CCAGGGGGTACCACCATGGCCAAGCCTTTGTCTCAAGAAGAATCCACCCTCATTGAAAGAGCAACGGCTA
CAATCAACAGCATCCCCATCTCTGAAGACTACAGCGTCGCCAGCGCAGCTCTCTCTAGCGACGGCCGCAT
CTTCACTGGTGTCAATGTATATCATTTTACTGGGGGACCTTGTGCAGAACTCGTGGTGCTGGGCACTGCT
GCTGCTGCGGCAGCTGGCAACCTGACTTGTATCGTCGCGATCGGAAATGAGAACAGGGGCATCTTGAGCC
CCTGCGGACGGTGCCGACAGGTGCTTCTCGATCTGCATCCTGGGATCAAAGCCATAGTGAAGGACAGTGA
TGGACAGCCGACGGCAGTTGGGATTCGTGAATTGCTGCCCTCTGGTTATGTGTGGGAGGGCCTGCAGCTG
CAGTAGTAAGAATTCTAGATCTTGAGACAAATGGCAGTATTCATCCACAATTTTAAAAGAAAAGGGGGGA
TTGGGGGGTACAGTGCAGGGGAAAGAATAGTAGACATAATAGCAACAGACATACAAACTAAAGAATTACA
AAAACAAATTACAAAAATTCAAAATTTTCGGGTTTATTACAGGGACAGCAGAGATCCACTTTGGCGCCGG
CTCGAGGGGGCCCGGGGTTATTAATAGTAATCAATTACGGGGTCATTAGTTCATAGCCCATATATGGAGT
TCCG
Features (pLannotate 1.2.2; 32 found; start..end, strand, type, name):
      1..304     +  enhancer       CMV enhancer: human cytomegalovirus immediate early enhancer
    305..508     +  promoter       CMV promoter: human cytomegalovirus (CMV) immediate early promoter
    532..549     +  protein_bind   attB1 (fragment): mutant version of attB; core recombination site for the Gateway® BP reaction BP Clonase™
    558..3164    +  CDS            CLCN6: CLCN6_HUMAN - Also known as KIAA0046. Experimental evidence at protein level: Swiss-Prot protein existence level 1. Chloride transport protein, initially identified as voltage- gated chloride channel. The presence of the conserved gating glutamate residues suggests that is functions as antiporter. From Homo sapiens (Human).
   3172..3189    -  protein_bind   attB2 (fragment): mutant version of attB; core recombination site for the Gateway® BP reaction BP Clonase™
   3192..3233    +  CDS            V5 tag: epitope tag from simian virus 5
   3275..3863    +  misc_feature   WPRE: woodchuck hepatitis virus posttranscriptional regulatory element
   3914..3933    +  misc_feature   cPPT/CTS (fragment): central polypurine tract and central termination sequence of HIV-1
   3935..4168    +  LTR            3' LTR (ΔU3): self-inactivating 3' long terminal repeat (LTR) from HIV-1
   4246..4367    +  polyA_signal   SV40 poly(A) signal: SV40 polyadenylation signal
   4407..4542    +  rep_origin     SV40 ori: SV40 origin of replication
   4563..4581    -  promoter       T7 promoter: promoter for bacteriophage T7 RNA polymerase
   4589..4744    +  CDS            lacZα (fragment): LacZα fragment of β-galactosidase; lacZ fragment
   4749..5177    +  rep_origin     f1 ori (sequence partly withheld): f1 bacteriophage origin of replication; arrow indicates direction of (+) strand synthesis
   5230..5334    +  promoter       AmpR promoter: bla
   5335..6195    +  CDS            AmpR: β-lactamase; bla; confers resistance to ampicillin, carbenicillin, and related antibiotics
   6366..6954    +  rep_origin     ori: high-copy-number ColE1/pMB1/pBR322/pUC origin of replication
   7137..7229    +  CDS            lacI (fragment): lac repressor; lacI; The lac repressor binds to the lac operator to inhibit transcription in E. coli. This inhibition can be relieved by adding lactose or isopropyl-β-D-thiogalactopyranoside (IPTG).
   7242..7263    +  protein_bind   CAP binding site: CAP binding activates transcription in the presence of cAMP. E. coli catabolite activator protein
   7278..7308    +  promoter       lac promoter: promoter for the E. coli lac operon
   7316..7332    +  protein_bind   lac operator: The lac repressor binds to the lac operator to inhibit transcription in E. coli. This inhibition can be relieved by adding lactose or isopropyl-β-D-thiogalactopyranoside (IPTG). lac repressor encoded by lacI
   7377..7395    +  promoter       T3 promoter: promoter for bacteriophage T3 RNA polymerase
   7423..7649    +  promoter       RSV promoter: Rous sarcoma virus enhancer/promoter
   7650..7830    +  LTR            5' LTR (truncated): truncated 5' long terminal repeat (LTR) from HIV-1
   7877..8002    +  misc_feature   HIV-1 Ψ: packaging signal of human immunodeficiency virus type 1
   7986..8349    +  CDS            HIV-1 gag (fragment): gag protein from human immunodeficiency virus 1; gag
   8495..8728    +  misc_feature   RRE: The Rev response element (RRE) of HIV-1 allows for Rev-dependent mRNA export from the nucleus to the cytoplasm.
   9105..9131    +  CDS            Rev (fragment): human immunodeficiency virus 1 (HIV-1) Rev protein; rev; enhances nuclear export of unspliced and incompletely spliced viral mRNAs
   9132..9632    +  promoter       hPGK promoter: human phosphoglycerate kinase 1 promoter
   9644..10039   +  CDS            BSD: blasticidin S deaminase; Aspergillus terreus BSD; confers resistance to blasticidin
  10099..10216   +  misc_feature   cPPT/CTS: central polypurine tract and central termination sequence of HIV-1
  10275..10332   +  enhancer       CMV enhancer (fragment): human cytomegalovirus immediate early enhancer
