[The description below was written by a language model from this plasmid's Addgene catalogue record and pLannotate feature annotations shown in this document.]
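Description:
IDG_CLCN6_OE_1 is a mammalian overexpression construct for human CLCN6 (also known as CLC-6 or KIAA0046), built in the pLX304 backbone by Gateway cloning. Although catalogued simply as a mammalian expression vector, the feature table shows a third-generation-style, self-inactivating HIV-1 lentiviral architecture. An RSV promoter drives a truncated 5' LTR, followed by the Ψ packaging signal with a partial gag fragment, the Rev response element, a cPPT/CTS and a ΔU3 3' LTR. The plasmid can therefore be packaged into lentiviral particles when helper functions are supplied in trans, giving stable integration in target cells. In bacteria it is maintained through a ColE1/pUC-type origin and ampicillin resistance. The record lists it as low copy and grown in a recombination-reducing strain, which is common practice for LTR-containing plasmids. An f1 origin, an SV40 origin and poly(A) signal, and remnants of lac and T7/T3 elements are also present in the backbone.

Within the viral transfer region, a human PGK promoter drives the blasticidin S deaminase gene for selection of transduced or transfected mammalian cells. Downstream, the CMV immediate early enhancer/promoter drives the CLCN6 open reading frame, which is flanked by attB1 and attB2 scars left by the Gateway recombination. The ORF is followed by a backbone-encoded C-terminal V5 epitope tag, allowing detection of the protein with anti-V5 antibodies. A WPRE after the tag enhances transcript stability and expression. CLCN6 encodes a chloride transport protein, initially described as a voltage-gated chloride channel and thought to act as an antiporter. The construct is intended for gain-of-function studies through transient or stable, blasticidin-selected expression of the tagged protein.
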