Addgene plasmid #161664: IDG_CLCN6_OE_1
Purpose: Overexpresses CLCN6
Depositing lab: Mike McManus. Depositing organization: University of California, San Francisco (UCSF).
Backbone
  Vector backbone: pLX304
  Vector type: Mammalian Expression
  Selectable markers: Blasticidin
Growth in bacteria
  Bacterial resistance: Ampicillin, 100 μg/mL
  Growth temperature: 30°C
  Growth strain: NEB Stable
  Copy number: Low Copy
Gene/Insert
  Gene/Insert name: CLCN6
  Species: H. sapiens (human)
  Entrez Gene: CLCN6 (a.k.a. CLC-6, KIAA0046)
  Tag / fusion protein: V5 (C terminal on backbone)
  Cloning method: Gateway Cloning
Terms and licenses: Academic/Nonprofit Terms; Industry Terms: Not Available to Industry
How to cite: IDG_CLCN6_OE_1 was a gift from Mike McManus (Addgene plasmid # 161664 ; http://n2t.net/addgene:161664 ; RRID:Addgene_161664)
