>Addgene plasmid #161664 | IDG_CLCN6_OE_1 | depositor partial sequence | sequence record 313363 | Partial Sequence
ATGGCGGGGTGCAGGGGGTCTCTGTGCTGCTGCTGCAGGTGGTGCTGCTGCTGCGGTGAGCGTGAGACCC
GCACCCCCGAGGAGCTGACCATCCTTGGAGAAACACAGGAGGAGGAGGATGAGATTCTTCCAAGGAAAGA
CTATGAGAGTTTGGATTATGATCGCTGTATCAATGACCCTTACCTGGAAGTTTTGGAGACCATGGATAAT
AAGAAAGGTCGAAGATATGAGGCGGTGAAGTGGATGGTGGTGTTTGCCATTGGAGTCTGCACTGGCCTGG
TGGGTCTCTTTGTGGACTTTTTTGTGCGACTCTTCACCCAACTCAAGTTCGGAGTGGTACAGACATCGGT
GGAGGAGTGCAGCCAGAAAGGCTGCCTCGCTCTGTCTCTCCTTGAACTCCTGGGTTTTAACCTCACCTTT
GTCTTCCTGGCAAGCCTCCTTGTTCTCATTGAGCCGGTGGCAGCAGGTTCCGGGATACCCGAGGTCAAAT
GCTATCTGAATGGCGTAAAGGTGCCAGGAATCGTCCGTCTCCGGACCCTGCTCTGCAAGGTCCTTGGAGT
GCTGTTCAGTGTGGCTGGAGGGCTCTTCGTGGGGAAGGAAGGCCCCATGATCCACAGTGGTTCGGTGGTG
GGAGCTGGCCTCCCTCAGTTTCAGAGCATCTCCTTACGGAAGATCCAGTTTAACTTCCCCTATTTCCGAA
GCGACAGAGACAAGAGAGACTTTGTATCAGCAGGAGCGGCTGCTGGAGTTGCTGCAGCTTTCGGGGCGCC
AATCGGGGGTACCTTGTTCAGTCTAGAGGAGGGTTCGTCCTTCTGGAACCAAGGGCTCACGTGGAAAGTG
CTCTTTTGTTCCATGTCTGCCACCTTCACCCTCAACTTCTTCCATTCTGGGATTCAGTTTGGAAGCTGGG
GTTCCTTCCAGCTCCCTGGATTGCTGAACTTTGGCGAGTTTAAGTGCTCTGACTCTGATAAAAAATGTCA
TCTCTGGACAGCTATGGATTTGGGTTTCTTCGTCGTGATGGGGGTCATTGGGGGCCTCCTGGGAGCCACA
TTCAACTGTCTGAACAAGAGGCTTGCAAAGTACCGTATGCGAAACGTGCACCCGAAACCTAAGCTCGTCA
GAGTCTTAGAGAGCCTCCTTGTGTCTCTGGTAACCACCGTGGTGGTGTTTGTGGCCTCGATGGTGTTAGG
AGAATGCCGACAGATGTCCTCTTCGAGTCAAATCGGTAATGACTCATTCCAGCTCCAGGTCACAGAAGAT
GTGAATTCAAGTATCAAGACATTTTTTTGTCCCAATGATACCTACAATGACATGGCCACACTCTTCTTCA
ACCCGCAGGAGTCTGCCATCCTCCAGCTCTTCCACCAGGATGGTACTTTCAGCCCCGTCACTCTGGCCTT
GTTCTTCGTTCTCTATTTCTTGCTTGCATGTTGGACTTACGGCATTTCTGTTCCAAGTGGCCTTTTTGTG
CCTTCTCTGCTGTGTGGAGCTGCTTTTGGACGTTTAGTTGCCAATGTCCTAAAAAGCTACATTGGATTGG
GCCACATCTATTCGGGGACCTTTGCCCTGATTGGTGCAGCGGCTTTCTTGGGCGGGGTGGTCCGCATGAC
CATCAGCCTCACGGTCATCCTGATCGAGTCCACCAATGAGATCACCTACGGGCTCCCCATCATGGTCACA
CTGATGGTGGCCAAATGGACAGGGGACTTTTTCAATAAGGGCATTTATGATATCCACGTGGGCCTGCGAG
GCGTGCCGCTTCTGGAATGGGAGACAGAGGTGGAAATGGACAAGCTGAGAGCCAGCGACATCATGGAGCC
CAACCTGACCTACGTCTACCCGCACACCCGCATCCAGTCTCTGGTGAGCATCCTGCGCACCACGGTCCAC
CATGCCTTCCCGGTGGTCACAGAGAACCGCGGTAACGAGAAGGAGTTCATGAAGGGCAACCAGCTCATCA
GCAACAACATCAAGTTCAAGAAATCCAGCATCCTCACCCGGGCTGGCGAGCAGCGCAAACGGAGCCAGTC
CATGAAGTCCTACCCATCCAGCGAGCTACGGAACATGTGTGATGAGCACATCGCCTCTGAGGAGCCAGCC
GAGAAGGAGGACCTCCTGCAGCAGATGCTGGAAAGGAGATACACTCCCTACCCCAACCTATACCCTGACC
AGTCCCCAAGTGAAGACTGGACCATGGAGGAGCGGTTCCGCCCTCTGACCTTCCACGGCCTGATCCTTCG
GTCGCAGCTTGTCACCCTGCTTGTCCGAGGAGTTTGTTACTCTGAAAGCCAGTCGAGCGCCAGCCAGCCG
CGCCTCTCCTATGCCGAGATGGCCGAGGACTACCCGCGGTACCCCGACATCCACGACCTGGACCTGACGC
TGCTCAACCCGCGCATGATCGTGGATGTCACCCCATACATGAACCCTTCGCCTTTCACCGTCTCGCCCAA
CACCCACGTCTCCCAAGTCTTCAACCTGTTCAGAACGATGGGCCTGCGCCACCTGCCCGTGGTGAACGCT
GTGGGAGAGATCGTGGGGATCATCACACGGCACAACCTCACCTATGAATTTCTGCAGGCCCGGCTGAGGC
AGCACTACCAGACCATCTTGCCAACTTTCTTGTACAAAGTGGTTGGTAAGCCTATCCCTAACCCTCTCCT
CGGTCTCGATTCTACGTAG
